>Addgene plasmid #248067 | pLVX-TetOne-puro-atpG | addgene full sequence | sequence record 493799 | Addgene NGS Result
GTTTTCCAGTCACACCTCAGGTACCTTTAAGACCAATGACTTACAAGGCAGCTGTAGATCTTAGCCACTT
TTTAAAAGAAAAGAGGGGACTGGAAGGGCTAATTCACTCCCAACGAAGACAAGATATCCTTGATCTGTGG
ATCTACCACACACAAGGCTACTTCCCTGATTAGCAGAACTACACACCAGGGCCAGGGGTCAGATATCCAC
TGACCTTTGGATGGTGCTACAAGCTAGTACCAGTTGAGCCAGATAAGGTAGAAGAGGCCAATAAAGGAGA
GAACACCAGCTTGTTACACCCTGTGAGCCTGCATGGGATGGATGACCCGGAGAGAGAAGTGTTAGAGTGG
AGGTTTGACAGCCGCCTAGCATTTCATCACGTGGCCCGAGAGCTGCATCCGGAGTACTTCAAGAACTGCT
GATATCGAGCTTGCTACAAGGGACTTTCCGCTGGGGACTTTCCAGGGAGGCGTGGCCTGGGCGGGACTGG
GGAGTGGCGAGCCCTCAGATCCTGCATATAAGCAGCTGCTTTTTGCCTGTACTGGGTCTCTCTGGTTAGA
CCAGATCTGAGCCTGGGAGCTCTCTGGCTAACTAGGGAACCCACTGCTTAAGCCTCAATAAAGCTTGCCT
TGAGTGCTTCAAGTAGTGTGTGCCCGTCTGTTGTGTGACTCTGGTAACTAGAGATCCCTCAGACCCTTTT
AGTCAGTGTGGAAAATCTCTAGCAGTAGTAGTTCATGTCATCTTATTATTCAGTATTTATAACTTGCAAA
GAAATGAATATCAGAGAGTGAGAGGCCTTGACATTGCTAGCGTTTACCGTCGACCTCTAGCTAGAGCTTG
GCGTAATCATGGTCATAGCTGTTTCCTGTGTGAAATTGTTATCCGCTCACAATTCCACACAACATACGAG
CCGGAAGCATAAAGTGTAAAGCCTGGGGTGCCTAATGAGTGAGCTAACTCACATTAATTGCGTTGCGCTC
ACTGCCCGCTTTCCAGTCGGGAAACCTGTCGTGCCAGCTGCATTAATGAATCGGCCAACGCGCGGGGAGA
GGCGGTTTGCGTATTGGGCGCTCTTCCGCTTCCTCGCTCACTGACTCGCTGCGCTCGGTCGTTCGGCTGC
GGCGAGCGGTATCAGCTCACTCAAAGGCGGTAATACGGTTATCCACAGAATCAGGGGATAACGCAGGAAA
GAACATGTGAGCAAAAGGCCAGCAAAAGGCCAGGAACCGTAAAAAGGCCGCGTTGCTGGCGTTTTTCCAT
AGGCTCCGCCCCCCTGACGAGCATCACAAAAATCGACGCTCAAGTCAGAGGTGGCGAAACCCGACAGGAC
TATAAAGATACCAGGCGTTTCCCCCTGGAAGCTCCCTCGTGCGCTCTCCTGTTCCGACCCTGCCGCTTAC
CGGATACCTGTCCGCCTTTCTCCCTTCGGGAAGCGTGGCGCTTTCTCATAGCTCACGCTGTAGGTATCTC
AGTTCGGTGTAGGTCGTTCGCTCCAAGCTGGGCTGTGTGCACGAACCCCCCGTTCAGCCCGACCGCTGCG
CCTTATCCGGTAACTATCGTCTTGAGTCCAACCCGGTAAGACACGACTTATCGCCACTGGCAGCAGCCAC
TGGTAACAGGATTAGCAGAGCGAGGTATGTAGGCGGTGCTACAGAGTTCTTGAAGTGGTGGCCTAACTAC
GGCTACACTAGAAGAACAGTATTTGGTATCTGCGCTCTGCTGAAGCCAGTTACCTTCGGAAAAAGAGTTG
GTAGCTCTTGATCCGGCAAACAAACCACCGCTGGTAGCGGTGGTTTTTTTGTTTGCAAGCAGCAGATTAC
GCGCAGAAAAAAAGGATCTCAAGAAGATCCTTTGATCTTTTCTACGGGGTCTGACGCTCAGTGGAACGAA
AACTCACGTTAAGGGATTTTGGTCATGAGATTATCAAAAAGGATCTTCACCTAGATCCTTTTAAATTAAA
AATGAAGTTTTAAATCAATCTAAAGTATATATGAGTAAACTTGGTCTGACAGTTACCAATGCTTAATCAG
TGAGGCACCTATCTCAGCGATCTGTCTATTTCGTTCATCCATAGTTGCCTGACTCCCCGTCGTGTAGATA
ACTACGATACGGGAGGGCTTACCATCTGGCCCCAGTGCTGCAATGATACCGCGAGACCCACGCTCACCGG
CTCCAGATTTATCAGCAATAAACCAGCCAGCCGGAAGGGCCGAGCGCAGAAGTGGTCCTGCAACTTTATC
CGCCTCCATCCAGTCTATTAATTGTTGCCGGGAAGCTAGAGTAAGTAGTTCGCCAGTTAATAGTTTGCGC
AACGTTGTTGCCATTGCTACAGGCATCGTGGTGTCACGCTCGTCGTTTGGTATGGCTTCATTCAGCTCCG
GTTCCCAACGATCAAGGCGAGTTACATGATCCCCCATGTTGTGCAAAAAAGCGGTTAGCTCCTTCGGTCC
TCCGATCGTTGTCAGAAGTAAGTTGGCCGCAGTGTTATCACTCATGGTTATGGCAGCACTGCATAATTCT
CTTACTGTCATGCCATCCGTAAGATGCTTTTCTGTGACTGGTGAGTACTCAACCAAGTCATTCTGAGAAT
AGTGTATGCGGCGACCGAGTTGCTCTTGCCCGGCGTCAATACGGGATAATACCGCGCCACATAGCAGAAC
TTTAAAAGTGCTCATCATTGGAAAACGTTCTTCGGGGCGAAAACTCTCAAGGATCTTACCGCTGTTGAGA
TCCAGTTCGATGTAACCCACTCGTGCACCCAACTGATCTTCAGCATCTTTTACTTTCACCAGCGTTTCTG
GGTGAGCAAAAACAGGAAGGCAAAATGCCGCAAAAAAGGGAATAAGGGCGACACGGAAATGTTGAATACT
CATACTCTTCCTTTTTCAATATTATTGAAGCATTTATCAGGGTTATTGTCTCATGAGCGGATACATATTT
GAATGTATTTAGAAAAATAAACAAATAGGGGTTCCGCGCACATTTCCCCGAAAAGTGCCACCTGACGTCG
ACGGATCGGGAGATCAACTTGTTTATTGCAGCTTATAATGGTTACAAATAAAGCAATAGCATCACAAATT
TCACAAATAAAGCATTTTTTTCACTGCATTCTAGTTGTGGTTTGTCCAAACTCATCAATGTATCTTATCA
TGTCTGGATCAACTGGATAACTCAAGCTAACCAAAATCATCCCAAACTTCCCACCCCATACCCTATTACC
ACTGCCAATTACCTGTGGTTTCATTTACTCTAAACCTGTGATTCCTCTGAATTATTTTCATTTTAAAGAA
ATTGTATTTGTTAAATATGTACTACAAACTTAGTAGTTGGAAGGGCTAATTCACTCCCAAAGAAGACAAG
ATATCCTTGATCTGTGGATCTACCACACACAAGGCTACTTCCCTGATTAGCAGAACTACACACCAGGGCC
AGGGGTCAGATATCCACTGACCTTTGGATGGTGCTACAAGCTAGTACCAGTTGAGCCAGATAAGGTAGAA
GAGGCCAATAAAGGAGAGAACACCAGCTTGTTACACCCTGTGAGCCTGCATGGGATGGATGACCCGGAGA
GAGAAGTGTTAGAGTGGAGGTTTGACAGCCGCCTAGCATTTCATCACGTGGCCCGAGAGCTGCATCCGGA
GTACTTCAAGAACTGCTGATATCGAGCTTGCTACAAGGGACTTTCCGCTGGGGACTTTCCAGGGAGGCGT
GGCCTGGGCGGGACTGGGGAGTGGCGAGCCCTCAGATCCTGCATATAAGCAGCTGCTTTTTGCCTGTACT
GGGTCTCTCTGGTTAGACCAGATCTGAGCCTGGGAGCTCTCTGGCTAACTAGGGAACCCACTGCTTAAGC
CTCAATAAAGCTTGCCTTGAGTGCTTCAAGTAGTGTGTGCCCGTCTGTTGTGTGACTCTGGTAACTAGAG
ATCCCTCAGACCCTTTTAGTCAGTGTGGAAAATCTCTAGCAGTGGCGCCCGAACAGGGACTTGAAAGCGA
AAGGGAAACCAGAGGAGCTCTCTCGACGCAGGACTCGGCTTGCTGAAGCGCGCACGGCAAGAGGCGAGGG
GCGGCGACTGGTGAGTACGCCAAAAATTTTGACTAGCGGAGGCTAGAAGGAGAGAGATGGGTGCGAGAGC
GTCAGTATTAAGCGGGGGAGAATTAGATCGCGATGGGAAAAAATTCGGTTAAGGCCAGGGGGAAAGAAAA
AATATAAATTAAAACATATAGTATGGGCAAGCAGGGAGCTAGAACGATTCGCAGTTAATCCTGGCCTGTT
AGAAACATCAGAAGGCTGTAGACAAATACTGGGACAGCTACAACCATCCCTTCAGACAGGATCAGAAGAA
CTTAGATCATTATATAATACAGTAGCAACCCTCTATTGTGTGCATCAAAGGATAGAGATAAAAGACACCA
AGGAAGCTTTAGACAAGATAGAGGAAGAGCAAAACAAAAGTAAGACCACCGCACAGCAAGCGGCCGGCCG
CTGATCTTCAGACCTGGAGGAGGAGATATGAGGGACAATTGGAGAAGTGAATTATATAAATATAAAGTAG
TAAAAATTGAACCATTAGGAGTAGCACCCACCAAGGCAAAGAGAAGAGTGGTGCAGAGAGAAAAAAGAGC
AGTGGGAATAGGAGCTTTGTTCCTTGGGTTCTTGGGAGCAGCAGGAAGCACTATGGGCGCAGCGTCAATG
ACGCTGACGGTACAGGCCAGACAATTATTGTCTGGTATAGTGCAGCAGCAGAACAATTTGCTGAGGGCTA
TTGAGGCGCAACAGCATCTGTTGCAACTCACAGTCTGGGGCATCAAGCAGCTCCAGGCAAGAATCCTGGC
TGTGGAAAGATACCTAAAGGATCAACAGCTCCTGGGGATTTGGGGTTGCTCTGGAAAACTCATTTGCACC
ACTGCTGTGCCTTGGAATGCTAGTTGGAGTAATAAATCTCTGGAACAGATTTGGAATCACACGACCTGGA
TGGAGTGGGACAGAGAAATTAACAATTACACAAGCTTAATACACTCCTTAATTGAAGAATCGCAAAACCA
GCAAGAAAAGAATGAACAAGAATTATTGGAATTAGATAAATGGGCAAGTTTGTGGAATTGGTTTAACATA
ACAAATTGGCTGTGGTATATAAAATTATTCATAATGATAGTAGGAGGCTTGGTAGGTTTAAGAATAGTTT
TTGCTGTACTTTCTATAGTGAATAGAGTTAGGCAGGGATATTCACCATTATCGTTTCAGACCCACCTCCC
AACCCCGAGGGGACCCGACAGGCCCGAAGGAATAGAAGAAGAAGGTGGAGAGAGAGACAGAGACAGATCC
ATTCGATTAGTGAACGGATCTCGACGGTATCGCCTTTAAAAGAAAAGGGGGGATTGGGGGGTACAGTGCA
GGGGAAAGAATAGTAGACATAATAGCAACAGACATACAAACTAAAGAATTACAAAAACAAATTACAAAAA
TTCAAAATTTTCGGGTTTATTACAGGGACAGCAGAGATCCAGTTTATCGACTTAACTTGTTTATTGCAGC
TTATAATGGTTACAAATAAGGCAATAGCATCACAAATTTCACAAATAAGGCATTTTTTTCACTGCATTCT
AGTTTTGGTTTGTCCAAACTCATCAATGTATCTTATCATGTCTGGATCTCAAATCCCTCGGAAGCTGCGC
CTGTCTTAGGTTGGAGTGATACATTTTTATCACTTTTACCCGTCTTTGGATTAGGCAGTAGCTCTGACGG
CCCTCCTGTCTTAGGTTAGTGAAAAATGTCACTCTCTTACCCGTCATTGGCTGTCCAGCTTAGCTCGCAG
GGGAGGTGGTCTGTCACTTATCATCATCGTCTTTGTAATCCATGGATCCTCCGCTTCCGCCACTTCCACC
AACAGCGGCAGCGCCAGACACGATCTCGGTCAGTTCTTGGGTGATACTGGCCTGCCGGGCCTTGTTGTAC
ACCAGCTGCAGTTCTTTGATCAGGCTGCCGCCGTTATCGGTGGCAGCCTTCATAGCCACCATTCTAGCGG
CCTGTTCGCTGGCCAGGTTTTCCACAACGCCCTGGTACACCTGGCTTTCCACGTATCTCCGCAGCAGGGT
ATCCAGCAGTGCCTTAGGATCGGGCTCGTACAGGTAGTCCCAGCTCTTGTGCTTCAGGTCATCGTCGTCG
CTGGCAGGCAGAGGCAACAGCTGGCTGATGGTTGGCACCTGGCTCATGGTGTTGATGAACTTGTTAGACA
CGATGTACAGCTTATCCAGCCGGCCTTCATCGTAGGCCTGCAGCATGACTTTCACGGGGCCGATCAGCTC
AGACAGAGATGGATTGTCGCCCATGCCTGTCACTTGGGCCACCACGTTTCCGCCAACGCTGTTGAAGAAG
CTGACGCCCTTAGAGCCGATCATGGCCAGGTCGCACTGCACCCCTTTGTCGGTCCAGGTCTTCATCTCGG
CCAGCAGTTTCTTGAACAGATTGATGTTCAGGCCGCCACACAGGCCTCTATCTGTAGACACCACCAGGTA
GCCCACGCGCTTCACGTCCCGATCTTCCAGGTAGGGGTGCTTGTACTCGAGGTTGCCGTGGGCCAGATGG
CCAATCACTTTCCGCATTGTCTCGGCGTATGGTCTGGAGGCGGCCATCCTATCCTGGGACTTTCTCATCT
TGCTGGCGGCCACCATTTCCATGGCCTTGGTGATTTTCTGGGTGTTCTGCACGCTGGCGATCTTGGATCT
GATCTCTTTGGCGCCTGCCATGGTGGCAATTCTTTACGAGGGTAGGAAGTGGTACGGAAAGTTGGTATAA
GACAAAAGTGTTGTGGAATTGAAGTTTACTCAAAAAATCAGCACTCTTTTATAGGCGCCCTGGTTTACAT
AAGCAAAGCTTATACGTTCTCTATCACTGATAGGGAGTAAACTGGATATACGTTCTCTATCACTGATAGG
GAGTAAACTGTAGATACGTTCTCTATCACTGATAGGGAGTAAACTGGTCATACGTTCTCTATCACTGATA
GGGAGTAAACTCCTTATACGTTCTCTATCACTGATAGGGAGTAAAGTCTGCATACGTTCTCTATCACTGA
TAGGGAGTAAACTCTTCATACGTTCTCTATCACTGATAGGGAGTAAACTCGAGGTGATAATTCCACGGGG
TTGGGGTTGCGCCTTTTCCAAGGCAGCCCTGGGTTTGCGCAGGGACGCGGCTGCTCTGGGCGTGGTTCCG
GGAAACGCAGCGGCGCCGACCCTGGGTCTCGCACATTCTTCACGTCCGTTCGCAGCGTCACCCGGATCTT
CGCCGCTACCCTTGTGGGCCCCCCGGCGACGCTTCCTGCTCCGCCCCTAAGTCGGGAAGGTTCCTTGCGG
TTCGCGGCGTGCCGGACGTGACAAACGGAAGCCGCACGTCTCACTAGTACCCTCGCAGACGGACAGCGCC
AGGGAGCAATGGCAGCGCGCCGACCGCGATGGGCTGTGGCCAATAGCGGCTGCTCAGCAGGGCGCGCCGA
GAGCAGCGGCCGGGAAGGGGCGGTGCGGGAGGCGGGGTGTGGGGCGGTAGTGTGGGCCCTGTTCCTGCCC
GCGCGGTGTTCCGCATTCTGCAAGCCTCCGGAGCGCACGTCGGCAGTCGGCTCCCTCGTTGACCGAATCA
CCGACCTCTCTCCCCAGGGGGATCATCGAATTACCATGTCTAGACTGGACAAGAGCAAAGTCATAAACTC
TGCTCTGGAATTACTCAATGGAGTCGGTATCGAAGGCCTGACGACAAGGAAACTCGCTCAAAAGCTGGGA
GTTGAGCAGCCTACCCTGTACTGGCACGTGAAGAACAAGCGGGCCCTGCTCGATGCCCTGCCAATCGAGA
TGCTGGACAGGCATCATACCCACTCCTGCCCCCTGGAAGGCGAGTCATGGCAAGACTTTCTGCGGAACAA
CGCCAAGTCATACCGCTGTGCTCTCCTCTCACATCGCGACGGGGCTAAAGTGCATCTCGGCACCCGCCCA
ACAGAGAAACAGTACGAAACCCTGGAAAATCAGCTCGCGTTCCTGTGTCAGCAAGGCTTCTCCCTGGAGA
ACGCACTGTACGCTCTGTCCGCCGTGGGCCACTTTACACTGGGCTGCGTATTGGAGGAACAGGAGCATCA
AGTAGCAAAAGAGGAAAGAGAGACACCTACCACCGATTCTATGCCCCCACTTCTGAAACAAGCAATTGAG
CTGTTCGACCGGCAGGGAGCCGAACCTGCCTTCCTTTTCGGCCTGGAACTAATCATATGTGGCCTGGAGA
AACAGCTAAAGTGCGAAAGCGGCGGGCCGACCGACGCCCTTGACGATTTTGACTTAGACATGCTCCCAGC
CGATGCCCTTGACGACTTTGACCTTGATATGCTGCCTGCTGACGCTCTTGACGATTTTGACCTTGACATG
CTCCCCGGGTAAACGCGCGAATGTGTGTCAGTTAGGGTGTGGAAAGTCCCCAGGCTCCCCAGCAGGCAGA
AGTATGCAAAGCATGCATCTCAATTAGTCAGCAACCAGGTGTGGAAAGTCCCCAGGCTCCCCAGCAGGCA
GAAGTATGCAAAGCATGCATCTCAATTAGTCAGCAACCATAGTCCCGCCCCTAACTCCGCCCATCCCGCC
CCTAACTCCGCCCAGTTCCGCCCATTCTCCGCCCCATGGCTGACTAATTTTTTTTATTTATGCAGAGGCC
GAGGCCGCCTCGGCCTCTGAGCTATTCCAGAAGTAGTGAGGAGGCTTTTTTGGAGGCCTAGGCTTTTGCA
AAACGCGACCATGACCGAGTACAAGCCCACGGTGCGCCTCGCCACCCGCGACGACGTCCCCCGGGCCGTA
CGCACCCTCGCCGCCGCGTTCGCCGACTACCCCGCCACGCGCCACACCGTCGACCCGGACCGCCACATCG
AGCGGGTCACCGAGCTGCAAGAACTCTTCCTCACGCGCGTCGGGCTCGACATCGGCAAGGTGTGGGTCGC
GGACGACGGCGCCGCGGTGGCGGTCTGGACCACGCCGGAGAGCGTCGAAGCGGGGGCGGTGTTCGCCGAG
ATCGGCCCGCGCATGGCCGAGTTGAGCGGTTCCCGGCTGGCCGCGCAGCAACAGATGGAAGGCCTCCTGG
CGCCGCACCGGCCCAAGGAGCCCGCGTGGTTCCTGGCCACCGTCGGCGTCTCGCCCGACCACCAGGGCAA
GGGTCTGGGCAGCGCCGTCGTGCTCCCCGGAGTGGAGGCGGCCGAGCGCGCCGGGGTGCCCGCCTTCCTG
GAGACCTCCGCGCCCCGCAACCTCCCCTTCTACGAGCGGCTCGGCTTCACCGTCACCGCCGACGTCGAGG
TGCCCGAAGGACCGCGCACCTGGTGCATGACCCGCAAGCCCGGTGCCTGAACGCGTCTGGAACAATCAAC
CTCTGGATTACAAAATTTGTGAAAGATTGACTGGTATTCTTAACTATGTTGCTCCTTTTACGCTATGTGG
ATACGCTGCTTTAATGCCTTTGTATCATGCTATTGCTTCCCGTATGGCTTTCATTTTCTCCTCCTTGTAT
AAATCCTGGTTGCTGTCTCTTTATGAGGAGTTGTGGCCCGTTGTCAGGCAACGTGGCGTGGTGTGCACTG
TGTTTGCTGACGCAACCCCCACTGGTTGGGGCATTGCCACCACCTGTCAGCTCCTTTCCGGGACTTTCGC
TTTCCCCCTCCCTATTGCCACGGCGGAACTCATCGCCGCCTGCCTTGCCCGCTGCTGGACAGGGGCTCGG
CTGTTGGGCACTGACAATTCCGTGGTGTTGTCGGGGAAGCTGACGTCCTTTCCATGGCTGCTCGCCTGTG
TTGCCACCTGGATTCTGCGCGGGACGTCCTTCTGCTACGTCCCTTCGGCCCTCAATCCAGCGGACCTTCC
TTCCCGCGGCCTGCTGCCGGCTCTGCGGCCTCTTCCGCGTCTTCGCCTTCGCCCTCAGACGAGTCGGATC
TCCCTTTGGGCCGCCTCCCCGCCTGGAATTAATTCTGCAGTCGAGACCTAGAAAAACATGGAGCAATCAC
AAGTAGCAATACAGCAGCTACCAATGCTGATTGTGCCTGGCTAGAAGCACAAGAGGAGGAGGAGGTGG
Features (pLannotate 1.2.2; 25 found; start..end, strand, type, name):
    467..724     +  LTR            5' LTR (truncated): truncated 5' long terminal repeat (LTR) from HIV-1
    876..892     -  protein_bind   lac operator: The lac repressor binds to the lac operator to inhibit transcription in E. coli. This inhibition can be relieved by adding lactose or isopropyl-β-D-thiogalactopyranoside (IPTG). lac repressor encoded by lacI
    900..930     -  promoter       lac promoter: promoter for the E. coli lac operon
    945..966     -  protein_bind   CAP binding site: CAP binding activates transcription in the presence of cAMP. E. coli catabolite activator protein
    979..1071    -  CDS            lacI (fragment): lac repressor; lacI; The lac repressor binds to the lac operator to inhibit transcription in E. coli. This inhibition can be relieved by adding lactose or isopropyl-β-D-thiogalactopyranoside (IPTG).
   1254..1842    -  rep_origin     ori: high-copy-number ColE1/pMB1/pBR322/pUC origin of replication
   2013..2873    -  CDS            AmpR: β-lactamase; bla; confers resistance to ampicillin, carbenicillin, and related antibiotics
   2874..2978    -  promoter       AmpR promoter: bla
   3026..3160    +  polyA_signal   SV40 poly(A) signal: SV40 polyadenylation signal
   3327..3656    +  CDS            nef (fragment): NEF_HV1BR - Experimental evidence at protein level: Swiss-Prot protein existence level 1. Extracellular Nef protein targets CD4(+) T-lymphocytes for apoptosis by interacting with CXCR4 surface receptors (PubMed:14990729). From Human immunodeficiency virus type 1 group M subtype B (isolate BRU/LAI) (HIV-1).
   3704..3961    +  LTR            5' LTR (truncated): truncated 5' long terminal repeat (LTR) from HIV-1
   4008..4133    +  misc_feature   HIV-1 Ψ: packaging signal of human immunodeficiency virus type 1
   4117..4455    +  CDS            HIV-1 gag (fragment): gag protein from human immunodeficiency virus 1; gag
   4630..4863    +  misc_feature   RRE: The Rev response element (RRE) of HIV-1 allows for Rev-dependent mRNA export from the nucleus to the cytoplasm.
   5240..5340    +  CDS            Rev (fragment): human immunodeficiency virus 1 (HIV-1) Rev protein; rev; enhances nuclear export of unspliced and incompletely spliced viral mRNAs
   5355..5470    +  misc_feature   cPPT/CTS: central polypurine tract and central termination sequence of HIV-1 (lacking the first T)
   5514..5648    +  polyA_signal   SV40 poly(A) signal: SV40 polyadenylation signal
   5881..6741    -  CDS            atpG: ATPG_ECOLI - Also known as papC, uncG. Experimental evidence at protein level: Swiss-Prot protein existence level 1. Produces ATP from ADP in the presence of a proton gradient across the membrane. The gamma chain is believed to be important in regulating ATPase activity and the flow of protons through the CF(0) complex. From Escherichia coli (strain K12).
   6753..7120    -  promoter       TRE3GS promoter: 3rd-generation Tet-responsive promoter that can be activated by binding of Tet-On® 3G, modified to eliminate binding sites for endogenous mammalian transcription factors
   7137..7647    +  promoter       hPGK promoter: human phosphoglycerate kinase 1 promoter
   7666..8412    +  CDS            Tet-On® 3G: modified rtTA protein that binds tightly to promoters containing the tet operator in the presence of doxycycline
   8423..8752    +  promoter       SV40 promoter: SV40 enhancer and early promoter
   8761..9360    +  CDS            PuroR: puromycin N-acetyltransferase; pac from Streptomyces alboniger; confers resistance to puromycin
   9374..9962    +  misc_feature   WPRE: woodchuck hepatitis virus posttranscriptional regulatory element
   9979..419     +  CDS            nef (fragment) (across the origin): NEF_HV1BR - Experimental evidence at protein level: Swiss-Prot protein existence level 1. Extracellular Nef protein targets CD4(+) T-lymphocytes for apoptosis by interacting with CXCR4 surface receptors (PubMed:14990729). From Human immunodeficiency virus type 1 group M subtype B (isolate BRU/LAI) (HIV-1).
