[The description below was written by a language model from this plasmid's Addgene catalogue record and pLannotate feature annotations shown in this document.]
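Description:
pLVX-TetOne-puro-atpG is a lentiviral transfer plasmid built on the commercial pLVX-TetOne-puro backbone, an all-in-one doxycycline-inducible system. It is propagated in E. coli through a high-copy ColE1/pUC-type origin with ampicillin selection (β-lactamase). The viral portion carries HIV-1 LTR sequences, the Ψ packaging signal with adjoining gag fragment, the Rev response element for Rev-dependent nuclear export of the genomic RNA, the cPPT/CTS element, and a WPRE upstream of the 3' LTR region to enhance transcript expression. The catalogue lists a total size of 10,125 bp, while the sequenced record behind the feature table is 10,078 nt. The FLAG tag is not separately annotated in that table.

The payload is E. coli atpG, encoding the gamma subunit of the F1 ATP synthase/ATPase, codon-optimized for human cells and carrying a C-terminal FLAG tag according to the record. It sits in reverse orientation relative to the viral genome under the TRE3GS promoter and runs toward an SV40 poly(A) signal that is annotated on the opposite strand. In the forward direction, a human PGK promoter constitutively drives the Tet-On 3G transactivator, which binds TRE3GS only in the presence of doxycycline and thereby switches on atpG. A downstream SV40 promoter drives puromycin N-acetyltransferase for selection of transduced mammalian cells.

The construct supplies one of three components of ATPGobble, a genetically encoded tool for manipulating the ATP/ADP ratio in human cells. It is intended to be used with companion TetOne vectors encoding atpA (blasticidin selection) and atpD (bleomycin-family selection). The three distinct markers allow stepwise or combined selection of cells carrying all subunits needed for activity.
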