Addgene plasmid #248067: pLVX-TetOne-puro-atpG
Purpose: Lentiviral expression of gamma subunit of ATPGobble. Includes ampR and puroR (puromycin). Use together with pLVX-TetOne-bsd-atpA (#248065) and pLVX-TetOne-bleo-atpD (#248066) for active ATPGobble.
Depositing lab: Denis Titov. Depositing organization: University of California, Berkeley. Publication: Genetically encoded tool for manipulation of ATP/ADP ratio in human cells. Ekvik AE, Kober MM, Titov DV. bioRxiv [Preprint]. 2025 Aug 23:2025.08.12.670003. doi: 10.1101/2025.08.12.670003. PubMed 40894546.
Backbone
  Vector backbone: pLVX-TetOne-puro
  Backbone manufacturer: TakaraBio
  Backbone size w/o insert (bp): 9138
  Total vector size (bp): 10125
  Vector type: Lentiviral
  Selectable markers: Puromycin
Growth in bacteria
  Bacterial resistance: Ampicillin, 100 μg/mL
  Growth temperature: 30°C
  Growth strain: NEB Stable
  Copy number: High Copy
Gene/Insert
  Gene/Insert name: atpG
  Species: E. coli
  Insert size (bp): 918
  Mutation: codon-optimized for expression in human cells
  Entrez Gene: atpG (a.k.a. b3733, ECK3726, papC, uncG)
  Promoter: TRE3GS
  Tag / fusion protein: FLAG (C terminal on insert)
  Cloning method: Gibson Cloning
  Sequencing primers: 5′ Nanopore sequenced
Terms and licenses: Academic/Nonprofit Terms; Industry Terms: Not Available to Industry
Depositor comments: Please visit https://doi.org/10.1101/2025.08.12.670003 for bioRxiv preprint.
How to cite: pLVX-TetOne-puro-atpG was a gift from Denis Titov (Addgene plasmid # 248067 ; http://n2t.net/addgene:248067 ; RRID:Addgene_248067)
